>Addgene plasmid #1162 | CDC12(WT) | depositor full sequence | sequence record 164746 | CDC12(WT) sequence 6462 bps
GACGAAAGGGCCTCGTGATACGCCTATTTTTATAGGTTAATGTCATGATAATAATGGTTTCTTAGACGGA
TCGCTTGCCTGTAACTTACACGCGCCTCGTATCTTTTAATGATGGAATAATTTGGGAATTTACTCTGTGT
TTATTTATTTTTATGTTTTGTATTTGGATTTTAGAAAGTAAATAAAGAAGGTAGAAGAGTTACGGAATGA
AGAAAAAAAAATAAACAAAGGTTTAAAAAATTTCAACAAAAAGCGTACTTTACATATATATTTATTAGAC
AAGAAAAGCAGATTAAATAGATATACATTCGATTAACGATAAGTAAAATGTAAAATCACAGGATTTTCGT
GTGTGGTCTTCTACACAGACAAGATGAAACAATTCGGCATTAATACCTGAGAGCAGGAAGAGCAAGATAA
AAGGTAGTATTTGTTGGCGATCCCCCTAGAGTCTTTTACATCTTCGGAAAACAAAAACTATTTTTTCTTT
AATTTCTTTTTTTACTTTCTATTTTTAATTTATATATTTATATTAAAAAATTTAAATTATAATTATTTTT
ATAGCACGTGATGAAAAGGACCCAGGTGGCACTTTTCGGGGAAATGTGCGCGGAACCCCTATTTGTTTAT
TTTTCTAAATACATTCAAATATGTATCCGCTCATGAGACAATAACCCTGATAAATGCTTCAATAATATTG
AAAAAGGAAGAGTATGAGTATTCAACATTTCCGTGTCGCCCTTATTCCCTTTTTTGCGGCATTTTGCCTT
CCTGTTTTTGCTCACCCAGAAACGCTGGTGAAAGTAAAAGATGCTGAAGATCAGTTGGGTGCACGAGTGG
GTTACATCGAACTGGATCTCAACAGCGGTAAGATCCTTGAGAGTTTTCGCCCCGAAGAACGTTTTCCAAT
GATGAGCACTTTTAAAGTTCTGCTATGTGGCGCGGTATTATCCCGTATTGACGCCGGGCAAGAGCAACTC
GGTCGCCGCATACACTATTCTCAGAATGACTTGGTTGAGTACTCACCAGTCACAGAAAAGCATCTTACGG
ATGGCATGACAGTAAGAGAATTATGCAGTGCTGCCATAACCATGAGTGATAACACTGCGGCCAACTTACT
TCTGACAACGATCGGAGGACCGAAGGAGCTAACCGCTTTTTTGCACAACATGGGGGATCATGTAACTCGC
CTTGATCGTTGGGAACCGGAGCTGAATGAAGCCATACCAAACGACGAGCGTGACACCACGATGCCTGTAG
CAATGGCAACAACGTTGCGCAAACTATTAACTGGCGAACTACTTACTCTAGCTTCCCGGCAACAATTAAT
AGACTGGATGGAGGCGGATAAAGTTGCAGGACCACTTCTGCGCTCGGCCCTTCCGGCTGGCTGGTTTATT
GCTGATAAATCTGGAGCCGGTGAGCGTGGGTCTCGCGGTATCATTGCAGCACTGGGGCCAGATGGTAAGC
CCTCCCGTATCGTAGTTATCTACACGACGGGGAGTCAGGCAACTATGGATGAACGAAATAGACAGATCGC
TGAGATAGGTGCCTCACTGATTAAGCATTGGTAACTGTCAGACCAAGTTTACTCATATATACTTTAGATT
GATTTAAAACTTCATTTTTAATTTAAAAGGATCTAGGTGAAGATCCTTTTTGATAATCTCATGACCAAAA
TCCCTTAACGTGAGTTTTCGTTCCACTGAGCGTCAGACCCCGTAGAAAAGATCAAAGGATCTTCTTGAGA
TCCTTTTTTTCTGCGCGTAATCTGCTGCTTGCAAACAAAAAAACCACCGCTACCAGCGGTGGTTTGTTTG
CCGGATCAAGAGCTACCAACTCTTTTTCCGAAGGTAACTGGCTTCAGCAGAGCGCAGATACCAAATACTG
TCCTTCTAGTGTAGCCGTAGTTAGGCCACCACTTCAAGAACTCTGTAGCACCGCCTACATACCTCGCTCT
GCTAATCCTGTTACCAGTGGCTGCTGCCAGTGGCGATAAGTCGTGTCTTACCGGGTTGGACTCAAGACGA
TAGTTACCGGATAAGGCGCAGCGGTCGGGCTGAACGGGGGGTTCGTGCACACAGCCCAGCTTGGAGCGAA
CGACCTACACCGAACTGAGATACCTACAGCGTGAGCTATGAGAAAGCGCCACGCTTCCCGAAGGGAGAAA
GGCGGACAGGTATCCGGTAAGCGGCAGGGTCGGAACAGGAGAGCGCACGAGGGAGCTTCCAGGGGGAAAC
GCCTGGTATCTTTATAGTCCTGTCGGGTTTCGCCACCTCTGACTTGAGCGTCGATTTTTGTGATGCTCGT
CAGGGGGGCGGAGCCTATGGAAAAACGCCAGCAACGCGGCCTTTTTACGGTTCCTGGCCTTTTGCTGGCC
TTTTGCTCACATGTTCTTTCCTGCGTTATCCCCTGATTCTGTGGATAACCGTATTACCGCCTTTGAGTGA
GCTGATACCGCTCGCCGCAGCCGAACGACCGAGCGCAGCGAGTCAGTGAGCGAGGAAGCGGAAGAGCGCC
CAATACGCAAACCGCCTCTCCCCGCGCGTTGGCCGATTCATTAATGCAGCTGGCACGACAGGTTTCCCGA
CTGGAAAGCGGGCAGTGAGCGCAACGCAATTAATGTGAGTTACCTCACTCATTAGGCACCCCAGGCTTTA
CACTTTATGCTTCCGGCTCGTATGTTGTGTGGAATTGTGAGCGGATAACAATTTCACACAGGAAACAGCT
ATGACCATGATTACGCCAAGCTCGAAATTAACCCTCACTAAAGGGAACAAAAGCTGGTACCGGGCCCCCC
CTCGAGGTCGACGGTATCGATAAGCTTGATATCGAATTCCTGCAGCCCGGGGGATCCGATGCAGTATCAC
GATTAGCAATTCAGCTATGAGTTATGTTGCTCTTTGTTTTGTTTATGGAAATTGTCCTATGGTAAGTCTC
TTTTTTTTGCAATCGTGATTACAGAAAAAAAACAGGGCGCTGGAAAAGTGAAGAATCCGAAATTTTTTTC
GAAATCACCATTGTTTGTTTTGAGTAGATCAAAGTCTTGAAAGGTGCAGCAAGATATAGGATCTTGACCT
GAAGAGTATTGATAACGAACTACATCACATATTGTATCAAATAATGAGTGCTGCCACTGCGACTGCTGCC
CCTGTTCCTCCTCCTGTAGGGATATCCAATCTTCCCAACCAGCGTTATAAAATTGTTAATGAAGAAGGTG
GTACATTCACCGTGATGTTATGTGGTGAGAGCGGATTGGGTAAAACTACATTTATTAATACCTTATTTCA
GACTGTCTTGAAAAGGGCAGATGGTCAGCAACACCGCCAAGAACCCATCAGAAAGACTGTAGAAATCGAC
ATCACAAGAGCTTTGCTGGAAGAGAAGCATTTCGAATTACGCGTTAATGTCATCGACACCCCAGGTTTTG
GAGATAACGTGAATAACAACAAAGCCTGGCAACCATTGGTGGATTTTATTGATGATCAACACGATTCTTA
TATGCGTCAAGAGCAGCAACCGTACCGTACTAAGAAATTTGACTTGAGAGTTCATGCCGTTCTGTACTTC
ATCAGGCCCACTGGACATGGTTTAAAGCCAATTGACATTGAGACTATGAAGAGATTGTCAACCAGAGCCA
ATCTGATTCCAGTTATTGCGAAAGCTGATACATTGACTGCCCAAGAATTACAACAGTTCAAGTCCAGAAT
CAGGCAAGTAATAGAAGCTCAAGAAATTCGTATTTTCACGCCTCCATTAGACGCTGATTCTAAGGAAGAT
GCCAAAAGTGGCAGTAATCCAGATTCTGCCGCTGTTGAACATGCAAGACAGTTGATAGAAGCAATGCCAT
TTGCCATAGTAGGGTCTGAAAAAAAATTTGACAATGGGCAAGGCACTCAGGTAGTTGCAAGGAAGTATCC
TTGGGGACTTGTGGAAATCGAAAACGATTCTCATTGTGATTTCCGTAAGCTCAGAGCCCTGTTACTGAGG
ACTTATCTATTAGATTTGATTTCTACCACCCAAGAAATGCATTACGAAACATACAGAAGATTAAGACTTG
AGGGTCACGAGAACACCGGGGAGGGGAATGAAGATTTCACTCTTCCAGCAATTGCACCAGCAAGGAAATT
GTCACACAATCCTAGATACAAAGAAGAAGAAAATGCATTGAAGAAGTATTTCACTGACCAAGTCAAAGCT
GAGGAGCAAAGATTTAGACAATGGGAGCAAAACATTGTTAACGAAAGAATCAGACTGAACGGTGACTTGG
AAGAAATTCAAGGAAAGGTAAAAAAACTAGAAGAGCAGGTCAAAAGCTTGCAAGTAAAAAAATCCCATTT
AAAATGATGATTAATTAATGTCTTCCTCTTTGTCTCGTCAATTTCAACGCCTATCTCTTTGTCTCTTCTT
TTGTCGCAGCAATACGCACATATCTAGAGCGGCCGCCACCGCGGTGGAGCTCCAATTCGCCCTATAGTGA
GTCGTATTACAATTCACTGGCCGTCGTTTTACAACGTCGTGACTGGGAAAACCCTGGCGTTACCCAACTT
AATCGCCTTGCAGCACATCCCCCTTTCGCCAGCTGGCGTAATAGCGAAGAGGCCCGCACCGATCGCCCTT
CCCAACAGTTGCGCAGCCTGAATGGCGAATGGCGCG
[124 nt withheld, positions 4657-4780]
C
[91 nt withheld, positions 4782-4872]
A
[49 nt withheld, positions 4874-4922]
CCTTTGACGTTGGAGTCCACGTTCTTT
[37 nt withheld, positions 4950-4986]
ACCCTATCTCGGTCTATTCTTTTGATTTATAAGGGATTTTGCCGATTTCGGCCTATTGGTTAAAAAATGA
GCTGATTTAACAAAAATTTAACGCGAATTTTAACAAAATATTAACGTTTACAATTTCCTGATGCGGTATT
TTCTCCTTACGCATCTGTGCGGTATTTCACACCGCATAGGGTAATAACTGATATAATTAAATTGAAGCTC
TAATTTGTGAGTTTAGTATACATGCATTTACTTATAATACAGTTTTTTAGTTTTGCTGGCCGCATCTTCT
CAAATATGCTTCCCAGCCTGCTTTTCTGTAACGTTCACCCTCTACCTTAGCATCCCTTCCCTTTGCAAAT
AGTCCTCTTCCAACAATAATAATGTCAGATCCTGTAGAGACCACATCATCCACGGTTCTATACTGTTGAC
CCAATGCGTCTCCCTTGTCATCTAAACCCACACCGGGTGTCATAATCAACCAATCGTAACCTTCATCTCT
TCCACCCATGTCTCTTTGAGCAATAAAGCCGATAACAAAATCTTTGTCGCTCTTCGCAATGTCAACAGTA
CCCTTAGTATATTCTCCAGTAGATAGGGAGCCCTTGCATGACAATTCTGCTAACATCAAAAGGCCTCTAG
GTTCCTTTGTTACTTCTTCTGCCGCCTGCTTCAAACCGCTAACAATACCTGGGCCCACCACACCGTGTGC
ATTCGTAATGTCTGCCCATTCTGCTATTCTGTATACACCCGCAGAGTACTGCAATTTGACTGTATTACCA
ATGTCAGCAAATTTTCTGTCTTCGAAGAGTAAAAAATTGTACTTGGCGGATAATGCCTTTAGCGGCTTAA
CTGTGCCCTCCATGGAAAAATCAGTCAAGATATCCACATGTGTTTTTAGTAAACAAATTTTGGGACCTAA
TGCTTCAACTAACTCCAGTAATTCCTTGGTGGTACGAACATCCAATGAAGCACACAAGTTTGTTTGCTTT
TCGTGCATGATATTAAATAGCTTGGCAGCAACAGGACTAGGATGAGTAGCAGCACGTTCCTTATATGTAG
CTTTCGACATGATTTATCTTCGTTTCCTGCAGGTTTTTGTTCTGTGCAGTTGGGTTAAGAATACTGGGCA
ATTTCATGTTTCTTCAACACTACATATGCGTATATATACCAATCTAAGTCTGTGCTCCTTCCTTCGTTCT
TCCTTCTGTTCGGAGATTACCGAATCAAAAAAATTTCAAGGAAACCGAAATCAAAAAAAAGAATAAAAAA
AAAATGATGAATTGAATTGAAAAGCTGTGGTATGGTGCACTCTCAGTACAATCTGCTCTGATGCCGCATA
GTTAAGCCAGCCCCGACACCCGCCAACACCCGCTGACGCGCCCTGACGGGCTTGTCTGCTCCCGGCATCC
GCTTACAGACAAGCTGTGACCGTCTCCGGGAGCTGCATGTGTCAGAGGTTTTCACCGTCATCACCGAAAC
GCGCGA
Features (pLannotate 1.2.2; 20 found; start..end, strand, type, name):
     69..572     -  misc_feature   CEN/ARS: S. cerevisiae CEN6 centromere fused to an autonomously replicating sequence
    609..713     +  promoter       AmpR promoter: bla
    714..1574    +  CDS            AmpR: β-lactamase; bla; confers resistance to ampicillin, carbenicillin, and related antibiotics
   1745..2333    +  rep_origin     ori: high-copy-number ColE1/pMB1/pBR322/pUC origin of replication
   2516..2608    +  CDS            lacI (fragment): lac repressor; lacI; The lac repressor binds to the lac operator to inhibit transcription in E. coli. This inhibition can be relieved by adding lactose or isopropyl-β-D-thiogalactopyranoside (IPTG).
   2621..2642    +  protein_bind   CAP binding site: CAP binding activates transcription in the presence of cAMP. E. coli catabolite activator protein
   2657..2687    +  promoter       lac promoter: promoter for the E. coli lac operon
   2695..2711    +  protein_bind   lac operator: The lac repressor binds to the lac operator to inhibit transcription in E. coli. This inhibition can be relieved by adding lactose or isopropyl-β-D-thiogalactopyranoside (IPTG). lac repressor encoded by lacI
   2756..2774    +  promoter       T3 promoter: promoter for bacteriophage T3 RNA polymerase
   2786..2857    -  misc_feature   MCS (fragment): pBluescript multiple cloning site
   3124..4344    +  CDS            CDC12: CDC12_YEAST - Also known as CLA10, PSL7. Experimental evidence at protein level: Swiss-Prot protein existence level 1. Septins are GTPases involved in cytokinesis that assemble early in the cell cycle as a patch at the incipient bud site and form a ring approximate 15 minutes before bud emergence, which transforms into an hour-glass shaped collar of cortical filaments that spans both sides of the mother-bud neck. This collar persists until just before cytokinesis, when it splits into two rings that occupy opposite sides of the neck. The septins at the bud neck serve as a structural scaffold th
   4433..4462    -  misc_feature   MCS (fragment): pBluescript multiple cloning site
   4471..4489    -  promoter       T7 promoter: promoter for bacteriophage T7 RNA polymerase
   4492..4649    +  CDS            lacZα (fragment): LacZα fragment of β-galactosidase; lacZ fragment
   4657..5112    +  rep_origin     f1 ori (sequence partly withheld): f1 bacteriophage origin of replication; arrow indicates direction of (+) strand synthesis
   5113..5164    -  misc_feature   bom (fragment): basis of mobility region from pBR322
   5243..6046    -  CDS            URA3: orotidine-5'-phosphate decarboxylase, required for uracil biosynthesis; S. cerevisiae URA3; yeast auxotrophic marker, counterselectable with 5-fluoroorotic acid (5-FOA)
   6047..6262    -  promoter       URA3 promoter: S. cerevisiae URA3
   6277..6326    -  misc_feature   bom (fragment): basis of mobility region from pBR322
   6428..1       -  CDS            rop (fragment) (across the origin): Rop protein, which maintains plasmids at low copy number; rop
