[The description below was written by a language model from this plasmid's Addgene catalogue record and pLannotate feature annotations shown in this document.]
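Description:
CDC12(WT) is a yeast centromeric shuttle plasmid built on pRS316 that carries the wild-type Saccharomyces cerevisiae CDC12 gene. In E. coli it is maintained through a high-copy ColE1/pUC-type origin and selected with ampicillin via the bla gene. In yeast the CEN6 centromere fused to an autonomously replicating sequence gives stable, low-copy segregation. The URA3 marker, under its own promoter, allows selection in ura3 strains and counterselection on 5-fluoroorotic acid, which makes the plasmid suitable for shuffling experiments. An f1 origin is also present for single-stranded DNA production, along with the usual pBluescript-derived remnants: lac promoter and operator, a disrupted lacZα fragment, and T3 and T7 promoters flanking the split multiple cloning site.

The insert, about 1.6 kb and cloned between the BamHI and XbaI sites, comprises the CDC12 open reading frame together with 266 bp of upstream sequence. The record lists this upstream stretch in the tag field, but it is genomic flanking sequence rather than a fusion tag. No heterologous yeast promoter is annotated, so expression presumably relies on this native upstream region, although the record does not say so explicitly. A short stretch of sequence downstream of the coding region is also included. CDC12 encodes a septin, one of the GTPases that assemble into the ring and collar of filaments at the mother-bud neck and act as a scaffold for cytokinesis. The associated publication concerns dominant gain-of-function mutations in Hsp104. The record does not spell out this plasmid's role in that study, but it provides a wild-type copy of CDC12 at near-physiological dosage.
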