Addgene plasmid #1162: CDC12(WT)
Depositing lab: Susan Lindquist. Depositing organization: Whitehead Institute for Biomedical Research. Publication: Dominant gain-of-function mutations in Hsp104p reveal crucial roles for the middle region. Schirmer EC, Homann OR, Kowal AS, Lindquist S. Mol Biol Cell 2004 May;15(5):2061-72. Epub 2004 Feb 20. 10.1091/mbc.e02-08-0502 PubMed 14978213.
Backbone
  Vector backbone: pRS316
  Backbone size w/o insert (bp): 4895
  Vector type: Yeast Expression
Growth in bacteria
  Bacterial resistance: Ampicillin, 100 μg/mL
  Growth temperature: 37°C
  Growth strain: DH5alpha
  Copy number: High Copy
Gene/Insert
  Gene/Insert name: CDC12
  Species: S. cerevisiae (budding yeast)
  Insert size (bp): 1581
  GenBank ID: X82498
  Entrez Gene: CDC12 (a.k.a. YHR107C, CLA10, PSL7)
  Tag / fusion protein: 266bp of upstream sequence (N terminal on insert)
  Cloning method: Restriction Enzyme; 5′ cloning site BamHI (not destroyed); 3′ cloning site XbaI (not destroyed)
  Sequencing primers: 5′ n/a
Terms and licenses: Academic/Nonprofit Terms; Industry Terms: Not Available to Industry
Depositor comments: 7056
How to cite: CDC12(WT) was a gift from Susan Lindquist (Addgene plasmid # 1162 ; http://n2t.net/addgene:1162 ; RRID:Addgene_1162)
