>Addgene plasmid #1162 | CDC12(WT) | addgene partial sequence | sequence record 164556 | pRSII-F1 5'-CGGCATCAGAGCAGATTGTAC-3'
TTCAATTCATCATTTTTTTTTTATTCTTTTTTTTGATTTCGGTTTCCTTGAAATTTTTTTGATTCGGTAA
TCTCCGAACAGAAGGAAGAACGAAGGAAGGAGCACAGACTTAGATTGGTATATATACGCATATGTAGTGT
TGAAGAAACATGAAATTGCCCAGTATTCTTAACCCAACTGCACAGAACAAAAACCTGCAGGAAACGAAGA
TAAATCATGTCGAAAGCTACATATAAGGAACGTGCTGCTACTCATCCTAGTCCTGTTGCTGCCAAGCTAT
TTAATATCATGCACGAAAAGCAAACAAACTTGTGTGCTTCATTGGATGTTCGTACCACCAAGGAATTACT
GGAGTTAGTTGAAGCATTAGGTCCCAAAATTTGTTTACTAAAAACACATGTGGATATCTTGACTGATTTT
TCCATGGAGGGCACAGTTAAGCCGCTAAAGGCATTATCCGCCAAGTACAATTTTTTACTCTTCGAAGACA
GAAAATTTGCTGACATTGGTAATACAGTCAAATTGCAGTACTCTGCGGGTGTATACAGAATAGCAGAATG
GGCAGACATTACGAATGCACACGGTGTGGTGGGCCCAGGTATTGTTAGCGGTTTGAAGCAGGCGGCAGAA
GAAGTAACAAAGGAACCTAGAGGCCTTTTGATGTTAGCAGAATTGTCATGCAAGGGCTCCCTATCTACTG
GAGAATATACTAAGGGTACTGTTGACATTGCGAAGAGCGACAAAGATTTTGTTATCGGCTTTATTGCTCA
AAGAGACATGGGTGGAAGAGATGAAGGTTACGATTGGTTGATTATGACACCCGGTGTGGGTTTAGATGAC
AAGGGAGACGCATTGGGTCAACAGTATAGAACCGTGGATGATGTGGTCTCTACAGGATCTGACATTATTA
TTGTTGGAAGAGGACTATTTGCAAAGGGAAGGGATGCTAAGGTAGAG
