>Addgene plasmid #1162 | CDC12(WT) | addgene partial sequence | sequence record 164741 | M13pUC-Fwd 5'-CCCAGTCACGACGTTGTAAAACG-3'
AATTGTAATACGACTCACTATAGGGCGAATTGGAGCTCCACCGCGGTGGCGGCCGCTCTAGATATGTGCG
TATTGCTGCGACAAAAGAAGAGACAAAGAGATAGGCGTTGAAATTGACGAGACAAAGAGGAAGACATTAA
TTAATCATCATTTTAAATGGGATTTTTTTACTTGCAAGCTTTTGACCTGCTCTTCTAGTTTTTTTACCTT
TCCTTGAATTTCTTCCAAGTCACCGTTCAGTCTGATTCTTTCGTTAACAATGTTTTGCTCCCATTGTCTA
AATCTTTGCTCCTCAGCTTTGACTTGGTCAGTGAAATACTTCTTCAATGCATTTTCTTCTTCTTTGTATC
TAGGATTGTGTGACAATTTCCTTGCTGGTGCAATTGCTGGAAGAGTGAAATCTTCATTCCCCTCCCCGGT
GTTCTCGTGACCCTCAAGTCTTAATCTTCTGTATGTTTCGTAATGCATTTCTTGGGTGGTAGAAATCAAA
TCTAATAGATAAGTCCTCAGTAACAGGGCTCTGAGCTTACGGAAATCACAATGAGAATCGTTTTCGATTT
CCACAAGTCCCCAAGGATACTTCCTTGCAACTACCTGAGTGCCTTGCCCATTGTCAAATTTTTTTTCAGA
CCCTACTATGGCAAATGGCATTGCTTCTATCAACTGTCTTGCATGTTCAACAGCGGCAGAATCTGGATTA
CTGCCACTTTTGGCATCTTCCTTAGAATCAGCGTCTAATGGAGGCGTGAAAATACGAATTTCTTGAGCTT
CTATTACTTGCCTGATTCTGGACTTGAACTGTTGTAATTCTTGGGCAGTCAATGTATCAGCTTTCGCAAT
AACTGGAATCAGATTGGCTCTGGTTGACAATCTCTTCATAGTCTCAATGTCAATTGGCTTTAAACCATGT
CCAGTGGGCCTGATGAAGTACAGAACGGCATGAACTCTCAAGTCAAATTTCTTAGTACG
