>Addgene plasmid #1162 | CDC12(WT) | addgene partial sequence | sequence record 164745 | M13pUC-Rev 5'-AGCGGATAACAATTTCACACAGG-3'
ATTACGCCAAGCTCGAAATTAACCCTCACTAAAGGGAACAAAAGCTGGTACCGGGCCCCCCCTCGAGGTC
GACGGTATCGATAAGCTTGATATCGAATTCCTGCAGCCCGGGGGATCCGATGCAGTATCACGATTAGCAA
TTCAGCTATGAGTTATGTTGCTCTTTGTTTTGTTTATGGAAATTGTCCTATGGTAAGTCTCTTTTTTTTG
CAATCGTGATTACAGAAAAAAAACAGGGCGCTGGAAAAGTGAAGAATCCGAAATTTTTTTCGAAATCACC
ATTGTTTGTTTTGAGTAGATCAAAGTCTTGAAAGGTGCAGCAAGATATAGGATCTTGACCTGAAGAGTAT
TGATAACGAACTACATCACATATTGTATCAAATAATGAGTGCTGCCACTGCGACTGCTGCCCCTGTTCCT
CCTCCTGTAGGGATATCCAATCTTCCCAACCAGCGTTATAAAATTGTTAATGAAGAAGGTGGTACATTCA
CCGTGATGTTATGTGGTGAGAGCGGATTGGGTAAAACTACATTTATTAATACCTTATTTCAGACTGTCTT
GAAAAGGGCAGATGGTCAGCAACACCGCCAAGAACCCATCAGAAAGACTGTAGAAATCGACATCACAAGA
GCTTTGCTGGAAGAGAAGCATTTCGAATTACGCGTTAATGTCATCGACACCCCAGGTTTTGGAGATAACG
TGAATAACAACAAAGCCTGGCAACCATTGGTGGATTTTATTGATGATCAACACGATTCTTATATGCGTCA
AGAGCAGCAACCGTACCGTACTAAGAAATTTGACTTGAGAGTTCATGCCGTTCTGTACTTCATCAGGCCC
ACTGGACATGGTTTAAAGCCAATTGACATTGAGACTATGAAGAGATTGTCAACCAGAGCCAATCTGATTC
CAGTTATTGCGAAAGCTGATACATTGACTGCCCAAGAATTACAACAGTTCAAGTCCAGAATCAGGCAAG
