>Addgene plasmid #1162 | CDC12(WT) | addgene partial sequence | sequence record 165186 | pGEX3 5'-CCGGGAGCTGCATGTGTCAGAGG-3'
CCGAAACGCGCGAGACGAAAGGGCCTCGTGATACGCCTATTTTTATAGGTTAATGTCATGATAATAATGG
TTTCTTAGACGGATCGCTTGCCTGTAACTTACACGCGCCTCGTATCTTTTAATGATGGAATAATTTGGGA
ATTTACTCTGTGTTTATTTATTTTTATGTTTTGTATTTGGATTTTAGAAAGTAAATAAAGAAGGTAGAAG
AGTTACGGAATGAAGAAAAAAAAATAAACAAAGGTTTAAAAAATTTCAACAAAAAGCGTACTTTACATAT
ATATTTATTAGACAAGAAAAGCAGATTAAATAGATATACATTCGATTAACGATAAGTAAAATGTAAAATC
ACAGGATTTTCGTGTGTGGTCTTCTACACAGACAAGATGAAACAATTCGGCATTAATACCTGAGAGCAGG
AAGAGCAAGATAAAAGGTAGTATTTGTTGGCGATCCCCCTAGAGTCTTTTACATCTTCGGAAAACAAAAA
CTATTTTTTCTTTAATTTCTTTTTTTACTTTCTATTTTTAATTTATATATTTATATTAAAAAATTTAAAT
TATAATTATTTTTATAGCACGTGATGAAAAGGACCCAGGTGGCACTTTTCGGGGAAATGTGCGCGGAACC
CCTATTTGTTTATTTTTCTAAATACATTCAAATATGTATCCGCTCATGAGACAATAACCCTGATAAATGC
TTCAATAATATTGAAAAAGGAAGAGTATGAGTATTCAACATTTCCGTGTCGCCCTTATTCCCTTTTTTGC
GGCATTTTGCCTTCCTGTTTTTGCTCACCCAGAAACGCTGGTGAAAGTAAAAGATGCTGAAGATCAGTTG
GGTGCACGAGTGGGTTACATCGAACTGGATCTCAACAGCGGTAAGATCCTTGAGAGTTTTCGCCCCGAAG
AACGTTTTCCAATGATGAGCACTTTTAAAGTTCTGCTATGTGGCGCGGTATTATCCCGTATTGACGCCGG
GCAAGAGCAACTCGGTCGCCGCATACACTATTCTCAGAATGACTTGGTTGAGTACTCACCA
